>Addgene plasmid #63995 | pST50Trc4-CBPNDHFR | depositor full sequence | sequence record 177401 | Full Sequence
GGCACCATGCATCGATCCCGCGAAATTAATACGACTCACTATAGGGAGACCACAACGGTTTCCCTCCGGC
TCCGGAAATAATTTTGTTTAACTTTAAGAAGGAGATATACATATGTCTAAGCGACGATGGAAAAAGAATT
TCATAGCCGTCTCAGCAGCCAACCGCTTTAAGAAAATCTCATCCTCCGGGGCACTTCTGGGATCTGGTGG
TGGTGGTGGTGAAAACCTGTACTTCCAGGGATCCATCAGTCTGATTGCGGCGCTAGCGGTAGATCGCGTT
ATCGGCATGGAAAACGCCATGCCATGGAACCTGCCTGCCGATCTCGCCTGGTTTAAACGCAACACCTTAA
ATAAACCCGTGATTATGGGGCGCCATACCTGGGAATCAATCGGTAGGCCTTTGCCCGGCCGCAAAAATAT
TATCCTCAGCAGTCAACCCGGGACCGATGATCGGGTTACCTGGGTTAAATCGGTCGACGAAGCCATCGCG
GCGTGTGGTGACGTACCAGAAATCATGGTGATTGGCGGCGGACGCGTTTATGAACAGTTCTTGCCAAAAG
CGCAAAAACTGTATCTGACGCATATCGATGCAGAAGTGGAAGGCGACACCCATTTTCCGGATTACGAGCC
GGATGACTGGGAATCGGTATTCAGCGAATTCCACGATGCTGATGCGCAGAACTCGCATAGCTATTGTTTC
GAAATCCTCGAGCGTCGTGCCGGCTAATGTACAACGCGTGCGCGCTGATCCGGCTGCTAACAAAGCCCGA
AAGGAAGCTGAGTTGGCTGCTGCCACCGCTGAGCAATAACTAGCATAACCCCTTGGGGCCTCTAAACGGG
TCTTGAGGGGTTTTTTGCTGAAAGGAGGAACTATATCGGGATTAGCCCGCCTAATGAGCGGGCTTTTTTT
TAATTCCCCTATTTGTTTATTTTTCTAAATACATTCAAATATGTATCCGCTCATGAGACAATAACCCTGA
TAAATGCTTCAATAATATTGAAAAAGGAAGAGTATGAGTATTCAACATTTCCGTGTCGCCCTTATTCCCT
TTTTTGCGGCATTTTGCCTTCCTGTTTTTGCTCACCCAGAAACGCTCGTGAAAGTAAAAGACGCAGAGGA
CCAATTGGGGGCACGAGTGGGATACATAGAACTGGACTTGAATAGCGGTAAAATCCTTGAGAGTTTTCGC
CCTGAAGAGCGTTTTCCAATGATGAGCACTTTCAAAGTTCTGCTATGTGGAGCAGTATTATCCCGTGTAG
ATGCGGGGCAAGAGCAACTCGGACGACGAATACACTATTCGCAGAATGACTTGGTTGAATACTCCCCAGT
GACAGAAAAGCACCTTACGGACGGAATGACGGTAAGAGAATTATGTAGTGCCGCCATAACGATGAGTGAT
AACACTGCGGCGAACTTACTTCTGACAACCATCGGTGGACCGAAGGAATTAACCGCTTTTTTGCACAATA
TGGGAGACCATGTAACTCGCCTTGACCGTTGGGAACCAGAACTGAATGAAGCCATACCAAACGACGAGCG
AGACACCACAATGCCTGCGGCAATGGCAACAACATTACGCAAACTATTAACTGGCGAACTACTTACTCTG
GCTTCACGGCAACAATTAATAGACTGGCTTGAAGCGGATAAAGTTGCAGGACCACTACTGCGTTCGGCAC
TTCCTGCTGGCTGGTTTATTGCTGATAAATCTGGGGCAGGAGAGCGTGGTTCACGGGGTATCATTGCCGC
ACTTGGACCAGATGGTAAGCCTTCCCGTATCGTAGTTATCTACACGACGGGTAGTCAGGCAACTATGGAC
GAACGAAATAGACAGATTGCTGAAATAGGGGCTTCACTGATTAAGCATTGGTAAACCGATACAATTAAAG
GCTCCTTTTGGAGCCTTTTTTTTTGGACGGACCGGTAGAAAAGATCAAAGGATCTTCTTGAGATCCTTTT
TTTCTGCGCGTAATCTGCTGCTTGCAAACAAAAAAACCACCGCTACCAGCGGTGGTTTGTTTGCCGGATC
AAGAGCTACCAACTCTTTTTCCGAAGGTAACTGGCTTCAGCAGAGCGCAGATACCAAATACTGTCCTTCT
AGTGTAGCCGTAGTTAGGCCACCACTTCAAGAACTCTGTAGCACCGCCTACATACCTCGCTCTGCTAATC
CTGTTACCAGTGGCTGCTGCCAGTGGCGATAAGTCGTGTCTTACCGGGTTGGACTCAAGACGATAGTTAC
CGGATAAGGCGCAGCGGTCGGGCTGAACGGGGGGTTCGTGCACACAGCCCAGCTTGGAGCGAACGACCTA
CACCGAACTGAGATACCTACAGCGTGAGCTATGAGAAAGCGCCACGCTTCCCGAAGGGAGAAAGGCGGAC
AGGTATCCGGTAAGCGGCAGGGTCGGAACAGGAGAGCGCACGAGGGAGCTTCCAGGGGGAAACGCCTGGT
ATCTTTATAGTCCTGTCGGGTTTCGCCACCTCTGACTTGAGCGTCGATTTTTGTGATGCTCGTCAGGGGG
GCGGAGCCTATGGAAAAACGCCAGCAACGCGGCCTTTTTACGGTTCCTGGCCTTTTGCTGGCCTTTTGCT
CACATGTTCTTTCCTGCGTTATCCCCTGATTCTGTGGATAACCGTATTACCGCCTTTGAGTGAGCTGATA
CCGCTCGCCGCAGCCGAACGACCGAGCGCAGCGAGTCAGTGAGCGAGGAAGCGGAAGAGCGCCTGATGCG
GTATTTTCTCCTTACGCATCTGTGCGGTATTTCACACCGCAATGGTGCACTCTCAGTACAATCTGCTCTG
ATGCCGCATAGTTAAGCCAGTATACACTCCGCTATCGCTACGTGACTGGGTCATGGCTGCGCCCCGACAC
CCGCCAACACCCGCTGACGCGCCCTGACGGGCTTGTCTGCTCCCGGCATCCGCTTACAGACAAGCTGTGA
CCGTCTCCGGGAGCTGCATGTGTCAGAGGTTTTCACCGTCATCACCGAAACGCGCGAGGCAGCTGCGGTA
AAGCTCATCAGCGTGGTCGTGAAGCGATTCACAGATGTCTGCCTGTTCATCCGCGTCCAGCTCGTTGAGT
TTCTCCAGAAGCGTTAATGTCTGGCTTCTGATAAAGCGGGCCATGTTAAGGGCGGTTTTTTCCTGTTTGG
TCACTGATGCCTCCGTGTAAGGGGGATTTCTGTTCATGGGGTAATGATACCGATGAAACGAGAGAGGATG
CTCACGATACGGGTTACTGATGATGAACATGCCCGGTTACTGGAACGTTGTGAGGGTAAACAACTGGCGG
TATGGATGCGGCGGGACCAGAGAAAAATCACTCAGGGTCAATGCCAGCGCTTCGTTAATACAGATGTAGG
TGTT
Features (pLannotate 1.2.2; 15 found; start..end, strand, type, name):
     27..45      +  promoter       T7 promoter: promoter for bacteriophage T7 RNA polymerase
     83..105     +  RBS            RBS: efficient ribosome binding site from bacteriophage T7 gene 10 (Olins and Rangwala, 1989)
    119..196     +  CDS            CBP: calmodulin-binding peptide derived from skeletal muscle myosin light chain kinase; binds calmodulin with nanomolar affinity in the presence of calcium
    205..221     -  CDS            9xHis (fragment): 9xHis affinity tag
    221..239     +  CDS            TEV site (fragment): tobacco etch virus (TEV) protease recognition and cleavage site
    245..718     +  CDS            folA: DYR_ECOLI - Also known as tmrA. Experimental evidence at protein level: Swiss-Prot protein existence level 1. Key enzyme in folate metabolism. Catalyzes an essential reaction for de novo glycine and purine synthesis, and for DNA precursor synthesis. From Escherichia coli (strain K12).
    753..802     +  CDS            SET1 (fragment): solubility-enhancement tag derived from T7 phage gene 10B
    810..857     +  terminator     T7 terminator: transcription terminator for bacteriophage T7 RNA polymerase
    922..1013    +  promoter       AmpR promoter: bla
   1014..1871    +  CDS            bla: BLAT_ECOLX - Experimental evidence at protein level: Swiss-Prot protein existence level 1. TEM-type are the most prevalent beta-lactamases in enterobacteria; they hydrolyze the beta-lactam bond in susceptible beta-lactam antibiotics, thus conferring resistance to penicillins and cephalosporins. TEM-3 and TEM-4 are capable of hydrolyzing cefotaxime and ceftazidime. TEM-5 is capable of hydrolyzing ceftazidime. TEM-6 is capable of hydrolyzing ceftazidime and aztreonam. TEM-8/CAZ-2, TEM- 16/CAZ-7 and TEM-24/CAZ-6 are markedly active against ceftazidime. IRT- 4 shows resistance to beta-lactamase in
   1878..1917    +  terminator     fd terminator: central terminator from bacteriophage fd (Otsuka and Kunisawa, 1982)
   1948..2536    +  rep_origin     ori: high-copy-number ColE1/pMB1/pBR322/pUC origin of replication
   2722..2861    -  misc_feature   bom: basis of mobility region from pBR322
   2963..3154    -  CDS            rop: Rop protein, which maintains plasmids at low copy number; rop
   3194..3304    +  CDS            mbeC (fragment): MBEC_ECOLX - Experimental evidence at protein level: Swiss-Prot protein existence level 1. Required for efficient mobilization of ColE1 plasmid and is thus essential to promote the specific transfer of the plasmid during conjugation. Probably functions by inducing DNA bending, helping the MbeA relaxase to melt the DNA around the nic site and cleave the phosphodiester bond. Binds specifically double-stranded DNA (dsDNA) containing the ColE1 oriT but does not recognize the inverted repeat (IR). From Escherichia coli.
