[The description below was written by a language model from this plasmid's Addgene catalogue record and pLannotate feature annotations shown in this document.]
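Description:
pST50Trc4-CBPNDHFR is a 3.4 kb bacterial expression plasmid built on the pST50Trc backbone. It serves as the position 4 transfer vector in the pST44 polycistronic suite, a system for co-expressing the subunits of protein complexes in Escherichia coli. It is catalogued as an empty backbone. It is maintained under ampicillin selection through a TEM-type beta-lactamase gene (bla) with its own promoter, followed by an fd phage terminator. Replication relies on a ColE1/pMB1-family origin. The annotated bom site, rop gene and an mbeC fragment point to a pBR322-like replicon, although the record lists copy number as unknown.

The expression cassette is driven by a T7 promoter with the efficient phage T7 gene 10 ribosome binding site and ends at a T7 terminator, so expression requires a host that supplies T7 RNA polymerase. The reading frame begins with a calmodulin-binding peptide (CBP), which allows calcium-dependent affinity capture on calmodulin. A TEV protease site follows, so this single N-terminal tag can be removed after purification. Downstream sits E. coli folA, encoding dihydrofolate reductase (DHFR), held in a BamHI–NgoMIV cassette as a positive control for expression.

In use, DHFR is swapped for a gene of interest via BamHI/NgoMIV. The complete translation cassette is then excised with BspEI/MluI for transfer into the fourth slot of a pST44 polycistronic plasmid.

The short 9xHis and SET1 fragments in the automated annotation are partial matches, one on the reverse strand. They are probably not functional tags, and the catalogue entry lists only the CBP tag.
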