Addgene plasmid #63995: pST50Trc4-CBPNDHFR
Purpose: (Empty Backbone) Position 4 transfer plasmid for pST44 polycistronic plasmid suite; N-term cleavable single tag; contains DHFR gene in BamHI-NgoMIV cassette as positive control
Depositing lab: Song Tan. Depositing organization: Pennsylvania State University. Publication: The pST44 polycistronic expression system for producing protein complexes in Escherichia coli. Tan S, Kern RC, Selleck W. Protein Expr Purif. 2005 Apr;40(2):385-95. 10.1016/j.pep.2004.12.002 PubMed 15766881.
Backbone
  Vector backbone: pST50Trc
  Vector type: Bacterial Expression
  Tag / fusion protein: Calmodulin Binding Peptide (CBP); TEV cleavable (N terminal on backbone)
Growth in bacteria
  Bacterial resistance: Ampicillin, 100 μg/mL
  Growth temperature: 37°C
  Growth strain: DH5alpha
  Copy number: Unknown
Gene/Insert
  Gene/Insert name: None
  Tag / fusion protein: Calmodulin Binding Peptide (CBP); TEV cleavable (N terminal on backbone)
Terms and licenses: Academic/Nonprofit Terms; Industry Terms: Not Available to Industry
Depositor comments: Replace DHFR with GOI using BamHI/NgoMIV; Clone out cassette using BspEI/MluI
How to cite: pST50Trc4-CBPNDHFR was a gift from Song Tan (Addgene plasmid # 63995 ; http://n2t.net/addgene:63995 ; RRID:Addgene_63995)
