>Addgene plasmid #63995 | pST50Trc4-CBPNDHFR | addgene partial sequence | sequence record 177545 | T7 5'-TAATACGACTCACTATAGGG-3'
TCCGGAAATAATTTTGTTTAACTTTAAGAAGGAGATATACATATGTCTAAGCGACGATGGAAAAAGAATT
TCATAGCCGTCTCAGCAGCCAACCGCTTTAAGAAAATCTCATCCTCCGGGGCACTTCTGGGATCTGGTGG
TGGTGGTGGTGAAAACCTGTACTTCCAGGGATCCATCAGTCTGATTGCGGCGCTAGCGGTAGATCGCGTT
ATCGGCATGGAAAACGCCATGCCATGGAACCTGCCTGCCGATCTCGCCTGGTTTAAACGCAACACCTTAA
ATAAACCCGTGATTATGGGGCGCCATACCTGGGAATCAATCGGTAGGCCTTTGCCCGGCCGCAAAAATAT
TATCCTCAGCAGTCAACCCGGGACCGATGATCGGGTTACCTGGGTTAAATCGGTCGACGAAGCCATCGCG
GCGTGTGGTGACGTACCAGAAATCATGGTGATTGGCGGCGGACGCGTTTATGAACAGTTCTTGCCAAAAG
CGCAAAAACTGTATCTGACGCATATCGATGCAGAAGTGGAAGGCGACACCCATTTTCCGGATTACGAGCC
GGATGACTGGGAATCGGTATTCAGCGAATTCCACGATGCTGATGCGCAGAACTCGCATAGCTATTGTTTC
GAAATCCTCGAGCGTCGTGCCGGCTAATGTACAACGCGTGCGCGCTGATCCGGCTGCTAACAAAGCCCGA
AAGGAAGCTGAGTTGGCTGCTGCCACCGCTGAGCAATAACTAGCATAACCCCTTGGGGCCTCTAAACGGG
TCTTGAGGGGTTTTTTGCTGAAAGGAGGAACTATATCGGGATTAGCCCGCCTAATGAGCGGGCTTTTTTT
TAATTCCCCTATTTGTTTATTTTTCTAAATACATTCAAATATGTATCCGCTCATGAGACAATAACCCTGA
TAAATGCTTCAATAATATTGAAAAAGGAAGAGTATGAGTATTCAACATTTCCGTGTCGCCCTTATTCCCT
TTTTTGCGGCATTTTGCCTTCCTGTTTTTGCTCACCCAGAA
